>Addgene plasmid #54016 | mEmerald-BG-N | addgene partial sequence | sequence record 89322 | EGFP-N 5'-CGTCGCCGTCCAGCTCGACCAG-3'
CTCCTCGCCCTTGCTCACCATGGTGGCGACCGGTCCAGATCCGCTGCCGCCTGACGCACCCCCCTGGCGA
CGCCACAGGTAGGTGTGAATGGAGTAGCCAGGTGAGATTGTCTCCAGGAAGCCCACAGCAGGATCCTTGA
TGGTAAGAGGCACATCCTTAGAGGAGCGGTTTAGGACGACCACAACAGGAGAGCCATCGGGATGCATCAG
TGCCACTGCGTCCGGGTCGTTCTTCTGACTGGCAACCAGCCCCACTCTCTGGGAGCCCTCAGGAATGAAC
TTGCTGAAGTGGCCAAGGTGGTAGAACATGGGCTGTTTGTAAAACGTGTGCTTGGTGATGTCTACAATGA
TGGGTTCCAGTCGGTCCAGCCGACCACATGGTACAGGAGGTTTGTGATGATGCTGTGGCTGTACTGCATC
CCTCGATCCCAGGAGCCTAGCCGCACACTCTGCTCCCAGAACTTGGAACCCACACAGGCCTTTAGCTGCT
TCTGGGTCTGTCAGTACCACCTTTGCCCAGTGGGGCAGCAGCAAGCGTTGGTCATCCAGCATGAGTAGGC
GGACATTGTGGTGAGTACCGTTGGCAAGGGTAGGACCTAGGTCACGGGCAATGAAGTCTCGCTGATGTTC
AGGGGTGAAGCCCAGGCACTGGAAGGGGTATCCACTCAACAGCCCAGCAGAAGGCTCATTTTCAGCTGTC
ACTGCCCAGAACTGTAACTTGTGCTCAGCATAGGCATCCAGGAACTTCACAATGTATCTGGCCCAGGTCT
GGTGGTAGATGTCTCTGGGCTGTCCCTTGAGTGGCCCCTTCCCATTCCCCGCTCCCTTGGTCTTGAGCCG
AGTGGGTGATGTCCAGGGGCTGGCAAGGAGTGAAACGGGACGCTGGGCCAACTGCAGGGCTCGGTGAATC
