[The description below was written by a language model from this plasmid's Addgene catalogue record.]
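Description:
mEmerald-BG-N is a mammalian expression plasmid built on the mEmerald-N1 backbone (about 4.75 kb without insert), an N1-style fluorescent protein fusion vector in which the gene of interest sits upstream of the fluorophore. It is maintained as a high-copy plasmid in E. coli under kanamycin selection. It also carries a neomycin resistance marker, so transfected mammalian cells can be selected with G418, for example to derive stable lines.

The insert is a human cDNA recorded as BG (glucosidase, beta). The catalogue links it to the Entrez entry GBA1LP, whose aliases include GBA, GBAP1 and Beta-GC, so the record itself is somewhat ambiguous about exactly which beta-glucosidase-related locus the cDNA represents. The insert size and cloning method are not stated. Expression is driven by the CMV promoter, a strong constitutive promoter in most mammalian cell types. The listed 3′ sequencing primer points to an SV40 polyadenylation signal downstream of the cassette. The coding sequence is fused at its C terminus to mEmerald, a bright monomeric green GFP variant, with excitation and emission maxima recorded as 487 nm and 509 nm.

The plasmid belongs to a collection of fluorescent protein fusions intended as localization markers for live- or fixed-cell microscopy. The depositor annotates the localization category as "Receptor", with no further detail on the compartment labelled. No feature table was provided, so finer details such as the linker between insert and tag or the replication origins cannot be confirmed from the record.
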