Addgene plasmid #54016: mEmerald-BG-N
Purpose: Localization: Receptor, Excitation: 487, Emission: 509
Depositing lab: Michael Davidson. Depositing organization: Florida State University, Tallahassee.
Backbone
  Vector backbone: mEmerald-N1
  Backbone size w/o insert (bp): 4750
  Vector type: Mammalian Expression
  Selectable markers: Neomycin (select with G418)
Growth in bacteria
  Bacterial resistance: Kanamycin, 50 μg/mL
  Growth temperature: 37°C
  Growth strain: DH5alpha
  Copy number: High Copy
Gene/Insert
  Gene/Insert name: BG (alt names: glucosidase, beta; BC030240)
  Species: H. sapiens (human)
  Entrez Gene: GBA1LP (a.k.a. Beta-GC, GBA, GBAP, GBAP1, GC, GLUC)
  Promoter: CMV
  Tag / fusion protein: mEmerald (C terminal on backbone)
  Cloning method: Unknown
  Sequencing primers: 5′ CMV-F; 3′ SV40pA-R
Terms and licenses: Academic/Nonprofit Terms; Industry Terms
Depositor comments: glucosidase, beta. Excitation = 487; Emission = 509. Localization data: Receptor
How to cite: mEmerald-BG-N was a gift from Michael Davidson (Addgene plasmid # 54016 ; http://n2t.net/addgene:54016 ; RRID:Addgene_54016)
